>Addgene plasmid #66210 | ADORA2A-Tango | depositor partial sequence | sequence record 113033 | empty Tango
GACGGATCGGGAGATCTCCCGATCCCCTATGGTGCACTCTCAGTACAATCTGCTCTGATGCCGCATAGTT
AAGCCAGTATCTGCTCCCTGCTTGTGTGTTGGAGGTCGCTGAGTAGTGCGCGAGCAAAATTTAAGCTACA
ACAAGGCAAGGCTTGACCGACAATTGCATGAAGAATCTGCTTAGGGTTAGGCGTTTTGCGCTGCTTCGCG
ATGTACGGGCCAGATATACGCGTTGACATTGATTATTGACTAGTTATTAATAGTAATCAATTACGGGGTC
ATTAGTTCATAGCCCATATATGGAGTTCCGCGTTACATAACTTACGGTAAATGGCCCGCCTGGCTGACCG
CCCAACGACCCCCGCCCATTGACGTCAATAATGACGTATGTTCCCATAGTAACGCCAATAGGGACTTTCC
ATTGACGTCAATGGGTGGAGTATTTACGGTAAACTGCCCACTTGGCAGTACATCAAGTGTATCATATGCC
AAGTACGCCCCCTATTGACGTCAATGACGGTAAATGGCCCGCCTGGCATTATGCCCAGTACATGACCTTA
TGGGACTTTCCTACTTGGCAGTACATCTACGTATTAGTCATCGCTATTACCATGGTGATGCGGTTTTGGC
AGTACATCAATGGGCGTGGATAGCGGTTTGACTCACGGGGATTTCCAAGTCTCCACCCCATTGACGTCAA
TGGGAGTTTGTTTTGGCACCAAAATCAACGGGACTTTCCAAAATGTCGTAACAACTCCGCCCCATTGACG
CAAATGGGCGGTAGGCGTGTACGGTGGGAGGTCTATATAAGCAGAGCTCTCTGGCTAACTAGAGAACCCA
CTGCTTACTGGCTTATCGAAATTAATACGACTCACTATAGGGAGACCCAAGCTGGCTAGCGTTTAAACTT
AAGCTTGGTACCGAGCTCGGATCCACTAGTCCAGTGTGGTGGAATTCTGCAGATATCCAGCACAGTGGCG
GCCGCGCCACCATGAAGACGATCATCGCCCTGAGCTACATCTTCTGCCTGGTATTCGCCGACTACAAGGA
CGATGATGACGCCAGCATCGATACCGGTGGACGCACCCCACCCAGCCTGGGTCCCCAAGATGAGTCCTGC
ACCACCGCCAGCTCCTCCCTGGCCAAGGACACTTCATCGACCGGTGAGAACCTGTACTTCCAGCTAAGAT
TAGATAAAAGTAAAGTGATTAACAGCGCATTAGAGCTGCTTAATGAGGTCGGAATCGAAGGTTTAACAAC
CCGTAAACTCGCCCAGAAGCTAGGTGTAGAGCAGCCTACATTGTATTGGCATGTAAAAAATAAGCGGGCT
TTGCTCGACGCCTTAGCCATTGAGATGTTAGATAGGCACCATACTCACTTTTGCCCTTTAGAAGGGGAAA
GCTGGCAAGATTTTTTACGTAATAACGCTAAAAGTTTTAGATGTGCTTTACTAAGTCATCGCGATGGAGC
AAAAGTACATTTAGGTACACGGCCTACAGAAAAACAGTATGAAACTCTCGAAAATCAATTAGCCTTTTTA
TGCCAACAAGGTTTTTCACTAGAGAATGCATTATATGCACTCAGCGCTGTGGGGCATTTTACTTTAGGTT
GCGTATTGGAAGATCAAGAGCATCAAGTCGCTAAAGAAGAAAGGGAAACACCTACTACTGATAGTATGCC
GCCATTATTACGACAAGCTATCGAATTATTTGATCACCAAGGTGCAGAGCCAGCCTTCTTATTCGGCCTT
GAATTGATCATATGCGGATTAGAAAAACAACTTAAATGTGAAAGTGGGTCCGCGTACAGCCGCGCGCGTA
CGAAAAACAATTACGGGTCTACCATCGAGGGCCTGCTCGATCTCCCGGACGACGACGCCCCCGAAGAGGC
GGGGCTGGCGGCTCCGCGCCTGTCCTTTCTCCCCGCGGGACACACGCGCAGACTGTCGACGGCCCCCCCG
ACCGATGTCAGCCTGGGGGACGAGCTCCACTTAGACGGCGAGGACGTGGCGATGGCGCATGCCGACGCGC
TAGACGATTTCGATCTGGACATGTTGGGGGACGGGGATTCCCCGGGTCCGGGATTTACCCCCCACGACTC
CGCCCCCTACGGCGCTCTGGATATGGCCGACTTCGAGTTTGAGCAGATGTTTACCGATGCCCTTGGAATT
GACGAGTACGGTGGGTAGCTCGAGTCTAGAGGGCCCGTTTAAACCCGCTGATCAGCCTCGACTGTGCCTT
CTAGTTGCCAGCCATCTGTTGTTTGCCCCTCCCCCGTGCCTTCCTTGACCCTGGAAGGTGCCACTCCCAC
TGTCCTTTCCTAATAAAATGAGGAAATTGCATCGCATTGTCTGAGTAGGTGTCATTCTATTCTGGGGGGT
GGGGTGGGGCAGGACAGCAAGGGGGAGGATTGGGAAGACAATAGCAGGCATGCTGGGGATGCGGTGGGCT
CTATGGCTTCTGAGGCGGAAAGAACCAGCTGGGGCTCTAGGGGGTATCCCC
[124 nt withheld, positions 2502-2625]
C
[91 nt withheld, positions 2627-2717]
A
[49 nt withheld, positions 2719-2767]
CCTTTGACGTTGGAGTCCACGTTCTTT
[37 nt withheld, positions 2795-2831]
ACCCTATCTCGGTCTATTCTTTTGATTTATAAGGGATTTTGCCGATTTCGGCCTATTGGTTAAAAAATGA
GCTGATTTAACAAAAATTTAACGCGAATTAATTCTGTGGAATGTGTGTCAGTTAGGGTGTGGAAAGTCCC
CAGGCTCCCCAGCAGGCAGAAGTATGCAAAGCATGCATCTCAATTAGTCAGCAACCAGGTGTGGAAAGTC
CCCAGGCTCCCCAGCAGGCAGAAGTATGCAAAGCATGCATCTCAATTAGTCAGCAACCATAGTCCCGCCC
CTAACTCCGCCCATCCCGCCCCTAACTCCGCCCAGTTCCGCCCATTCTCCGCCCCATGGCTGACTAATTT
TTTTTATTTATGCAGAGGCCGAGGCCGCCTCTGCCTCTGAGCTATTCCAGAAGTAGTGAGGAGGCTTTTT
TGGAGGCCTAGGCTTTTGCAAAAAGCTCCCGGGAGCTTGTATATCCATTTTCGGATCTGATCAAGAGACA
GGATGAGGATCGTTTCGCATGATTGAACAAGATGGATTGCACGCAGGTTCTCCGGCCGCTTGGGTGGAGA
GGCTATTCGGCTATGACTGGGCACAACAGACAATCGGCTGCTCTGATGCCGCCGTGTTCCGGCTGTCAGC
GCAGGGGCGCCCGGTTCTTTTTGTCAAGACCGACCTGTCCGGTGCCCTGAATGAACTGCAGGACGAGGCA
GCGCGGCTATCGTGGCTGGCCACGACGGGCGTTCCTTGCGCAGCTGTGCTCGACGTTGTCACTGAAGCGG
GAAGGGACTGGCTGCTATTGGGCGAAGTGCCGGGGCAGGATCTCCTGTCATCTCACCTTGCTCCTGCCGA
GAAAGTATCCATCATGGCTGATGCAATGCGGCGGCTGCATACGCTTGATCCGGCTACCTGCCCATTCGAC
CACCAAGCGAAACATCGCATCGAGCGAGCACGTACTCGGATGGAAGCCGGTCTTGTCGATCAGGATGATC
TGGACGAAGAGCATCAGGGGCTCGCGCCAGCCGAACTGTTCGCCAGGCTCAAGGCGCGCATGCCCGACGG
CGAGGATCTCGTCGTGACCCATGGCGATGCCTGCTTGCCGAATATCATGGTGGAAAATGGCCGCTTTTCT
GGATTCATCGACTGTGGCCGGCTGGGTGTGGCGGACCGCTATCAGGACATAGCGTTGGCTACCCGTGATA
TTGCTGAAGAGCTTGGCGGCGAATGGGCTGACCGCTTCCTCGTGCTTTACGGTATCGCCGCTCCCGATTC
GCAGCGCATCGCCTTCTATCGCCTTCTTGACGAGTTCTTCTGAGCGGGACTCTGGGGTTCGAAATGACCG
ACCAAGCGACGCCCAACCTGCCATCACGAGATTTCGATTCCACCGCCGCCTTCTATGAAAGGTTGGGCTT
CGGAATCGTTTTCCGGGACGCCGGCTGGATGATCCTCCAGCGCGGGGATCTCATGCTGGAGTTCTTCGCC
CACCCCAACTTGTTTATTGCAGCTTATAATGGTTACAAATAAAGCAATAGCATCACAAATTTCACAAATA
AAGCATTTTTTTCACTGCATTCTAGTTGTGGTTTGTCCAAACTCATCAATGTATCTTATCATGTCTGTAT
ACCGTCGACCTCTAGCTAGAGCTTGGCGTAATCATGGTCATAGCTGTTTCCTGTGTGAAATTGTTATCCG
CTCACAATTCCACACAACATACGAGCCGGAAGCATAAAGTGTAAAGCCTGGGGTGCCTAATGAGTGAGCT
AACTCACATTAATTGCGTTGCGCTCACTGCCCGCTTTCCAGTCGGGAAACCTGTCGTGCCAGCTGCATTA
ATGAATCGGCCAACGCGCGGGGAGAGGCGGTTTGCGTATTGGGCGCTCTTCCGCTTCCTCGCTCACTGAC
TCGCTGCGCTCGGTCGTTCGGCTGCGGCGAGCGGTATCAGCTCACTCAAAGGCGGTAATACGGTTATCCA
CAGAATCAGGGGATAACGCAGGAAAGAACATGTGAGCAAAAGGCCAGCAAAAGGCCAGGAACCGTAAAAA
GGCCGCGTTGCTGGCGTTTTTCCATAGGCTCCGCCCCCCTGACGAGCATCACAAAAATCGACGCTCAAGT
CAGAGGTGGCGAAACCCGACAGGACTATAAAGATACCAGGCGTTTCCCCCTGGAAGCTCCCTCGTGCGCT
CTCCTGTTCCGACCCTGCCGCTTACCGGATACCTGTCCGCCTTTCTCCCTTCGGGAAGCGTGGCGCTTTC
TCATAGCTCACGCTGTAGGTATCTCAGTTCGGTGTAGGTCGTTCGCTCCAAGCTGGGCTGTGTGCACGAA
CCCCCCGTTCAGCCCGACCGCTGCGCCTTATCCGGTAACTATCGTCTTGAGTCCAACCCGGTAAGACACG
ACTTATCGCCACTGGCAGCAGCCACTGGTAACAGGATTAGCAGAGCGAGGTATGTAGGCGGTGCTACAGA
GTTCTTGAAGTGGTGGCCTAACTACGGCTACACTAGAAGAACAGTATTTGGTATCTGCGCTCTGCTGAAG
CCAGTTACCTTCGGAAAAAGAGTTGGTAGCTCTTGATCCGGCAAACAAACCACCGCTGGTAGCGGTTTTT
TTGTTTGCAAGCAGCAGATTACGCGCAGAAAAAAAGGATCTCAAGAAGATCCTTTGATCTTTTCTACGGG
GTCTGACGCTCAGTGGAACGAAAACTCACGTTAAGGGATTTTGGTCATGAGATTATCAAAAAGGATCTTC
ACCTAGATCCTTTTAAATTAAAAATGAAGTTTTAAATCAATCTAAAGTATATATGAGTAAACTTGGTCTG
ACAGTTACCAATGCTTAATCAGTGAGGCACCTATCTCAGCGATCTGTCTATTTCGTTCATCCATAGTTGC
CTGACTCCCCGTCGTGTAGATAACTACGATACGGGAGGGCTTACCATCTGGCCCCAGTGCTGCAATGATA
CCGCGAGACCCACGCTCACCGGCTCCAGATTTATCAGCAATAAACCAGCCAGCCGGAAGGGCCGAGCGCA
GAAGTGGTCCTGCAACTTTATCCGCCTCCATCCAGTCTATTAATTGTTGCCGGGAAGCTAGAGTAAGTAG
TTCGCCAGTTAATAGTTTGCGCAACGTTGTTGCCATTGCTACAGGCATCGTGGTGTCACGCTCGTCGTTT
GGTATGGCTTCATTCAGCTCCGGTTCCCAACGATCAAGGCGAGTTACATGATCCCCCATGTTGTGCAAAA
AAGCGGTTAGCTCCTTCGGTCCTCCGATCGTTGTCAGAAGTAAGTTGGCCGCAGTGTTATCACTCATGGT
TATGGCAGCACTGCATAATTCTCTTACTGTCATGCCATCCGTAAGATGCTTTTCTGTGACTGGTGAGTAC
TCAACCAAGTCATTCTGAGAATAGTGTATGCGGCGACCGAGTTGCTCTTGCCCGGCGTCAATACGGGATA
ATACCGCGCCACATAGCAGAACTTTAAAAGTGCTCATCATTGGAAAACGTTCTTCGGGGCGAAAACTCTC
AAGGATCTTACCGCTGTTGAGATCCAGTTCGATGTAACCCACTCGTGCACCCAACTGATCTTCAGCATCT
TTTACTTTCACCAGCGTTTCTGGGTGAGCAAAAACAGGAAGGCAAAATGCCGCAAAAAAGGGAATAAGGG
CGACACGGAAATGTTGAATACTCATACTCTTCCTTTTTCAATATTATTGAAGCATTTATCAGGGTTATTG
TCTCATGAGCGGATACATATTTGAATGTATTTAGAAAAATAAACAAATAGGGGTTCCGCGCACATTTCCC
CGAAAAGTGCCACCTGACGTC
