>Addgene plasmid #66210 | ADORA2A-Tango | depositor partial sequence | sequence record 113034 | ADORA2A
ATGCCTATCATGGGTTCTAGCGTGTATATCACTGTAGAGCTTGCAATCGCGGTCTTGGCCATCCTCGGGA
ACGTCCTCGTGTGTTGGGCCGTATGGCTGAATAGCAACCTCCAGAACGTGACCAATTACTTTGTGGTGTC
TCTTGCCGCGGCTGACATTGCCGTAGGGGTGCTCGCGATCCCGTTCGCCATTACAATCTCCACCGGCTTT
TGCGCTGCATGTCATGGGTGTTTGTTTATAGCCTGTTTCGTCCTCGTTCTGACACAGTCTAGCATCTTCA
GTTTGCTGGCCATCGCCATTGATAGGTATATCGCCATCCGGATCCCACTTCGCTATAACGGGCTTGTCAC
AGGGACACGCGCCAAAGGAATCATTGCAATCTGCTGGGTGCTGTCATTTGCCATCGGGCTGACACCGATG
TTGGGCTGGAATAATTGCGGTCAGCCGAAGGAGGGCAAAAACCATTCTCAGGGCTGTGGGGAGGGTCAGG
TCGCCTGCCTTTTCGAGGACGTAGTCCCCATGAACTACATGGTCTATTTTAATTTTTTCGCATGTGTGCT
TGTGCCGTTGCTGTTGATGCTGGGGGTGTATCTCAGGATTTTTTTGGCCGCTCGCCGCCAGCTCAAGCAG
ATGGAATCTCAGCCCTTGCCTGGCGAGCGCGCCCGGTCCACTCTCCAGAAGGAAGTGCATGCTGCAAAAA
GTCTGGCCATTATTGTAGGCCTTTTCGCCTTGTGTTGGCTGCCCCTGCATATCATTAACTGCTTTACATT
CTTTTGCCCAGACTGCTCCCATGCACCCCTGTGGCTTATGTACCTGGCAATCGTGTTGTCCCATACGAAC
TCCGTGGTTAACCCATTCATATATGCCTATAGGATTCGGGAATTTAGACAAACATTCCGCAAAATCATAC
GCTCCCACGTTCTGAGGCAACAGGAGCCTTTTAAGGCCGCAGGTACCAGCGCCCGCGTGCTGGCCGCCCA
CGGTAGCGACGGTGAACAAGTTAGTCTGAGGCTGAATGGTCATCCTCCGGGCGTGTGGGCTAACGGCAGT
GCCCCTCACCCTGAAAGGAGGCCTAACGGTTACGCTCTCGGATTGGTTTCTGGTGGCAGCGCGCAGGAGA
GCCAGGGCAATACAGGGCTCCCCGACGTGGAGCTCCTGAGTCACGAGCTGAAAGGCGTCTGCCCTGAGCC
TCCCGGGCTGGATGACCCTCTGGCGCAGGATGGTGCTGGGGTTTCT
