>Addgene plasmid #66210 | ADORA2A-Tango | addgene partial sequence | sequence record 117034 | CMV-F 5'-CGCAAATGGGCGGTAGGCGTG-3'
TCTCTGGCTAACTAGAGAACCCACTGCTTACTGGCTTATCGAAATTAATACGACTCACTATAGGGAGACC
CAAGCTGGCTAGCGTTTAAACTTAAGCTTGGTACCGAGCTCGGATCCACTAGTCCAGTGTGGTGGAATTC
TGCAGATATCCAGCACAGTGGCGGCCGCGCCACCATGAAGACGATCATCGCCCTGAGCTACATCTTCTGC
CTGGTATTCGCCGACTACAAGGACGATGATGACGCCAGCATCGATATGCCTATCATGGGTTCTAGCGTGT
ATATCACTGTAGAGCTTGCAATCGCGGTCTTGGCCATCCTCGGGAACGTCCTCGTGTGTTGGGCCGTATG
GCTGAATAGCAACCTCCAGAACGTGACCAATTACTTTGTGGTGTCTCTTGCCGCGGCTGACATTGCCGTA
GGGGTGCTCGCGATCCCGTTCGCCATTACAATCTCCACCGGCTTTTGCGCTGCATGTCATGGGTGTTTGT
TTATAGCCTGTTTCGTCCTCGTTCTGACACAGTCTAGCATCTTCAGTTTGCTGGCCATCGCCATTGATAG
GTATATCGCCATCCGGATCCCACTTCGCTATAACGGGCTTGTCACAGGGACACGCGCCAAAGGAATCATT
GCAATCTGCTGGGTGCTGTCATTTGCCATCGGGCTGACACCGATGTTGGGCTGGAATAATTGCGGTCAGC
CGAAGGAGGGCAAAAACCATTCTCAGGGCTGTGGGGAGGGTCAGGTCGCCTGCCTTTTCGAGGACGTAGT
CCCCATGAACTACATGGTCTATTTTAATTTTTTCGCATGTGTGCTTGTGCCGTTGCTGTTGATGCTGGGG
GTGTATCTCAGGATTTTTTTGGCCGCTCGCCGCCAGCTCAAGCAGATGGAATCTCAGCCCTTGCCTGGCG
AGCGCGCCCGGTCCACTCTCCAGAAGGAAGTGCATGCTGCAAAAAGTCTGGCCATTATTGTAGGCCTTTT
CGCCTTGTGTTGGCTGCCCCTGCATATCATTAACTGCTTTACATTCTTTTGCCCAGACTGCTCCCATGCA
CCCCTGTGGCTTAAG
