[The description below was written by a language model from this plasmid's Addgene catalogue record.]
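Description:
ADORA2A-Tango is a mammalian expression plasmid from the PRESTO-Tango collection, a set of G protein-coupled receptor constructs built for parallel screening of receptor activation through a transcriptional readout. It is based on an "empty Tango" backbone of about 6.6 kb that was itself derived from pcDNA3.1(+). The plasmid is maintained at high copy in E. coli under ampicillin selection, and it carries a neomycin resistance marker so that transfected mammalian cells can be selected with G418.

The insert is the human adenosine A2A receptor gene, ADORA2A (about 1.2 kb), expressed from the CMV promoter and cloned by restriction enzymes with NotI at the 5′ end. The backbone supplies an N-terminal FLAG tag, which allows detection of the expressed receptor. The depositor's comments indicate that a tTA (tetracycline transactivator) sequence lies downstream of the receptor, consistent with the Tango design, in which arrestin translocation to an activated receptor leads to transcriptional activation of a reporter. The record gives no feature table and does not itemise the other elements linking the receptor to tTA, so the exact composition of the C-terminal fusion is not stated here. The depositor also notes that most vectors in the series carry an XbaI site rather than XhoI downstream of tTA, so the identity of the 3′ site in this plasmid should be confirmed by sequencing before an XhoI digest is planned.

The construct is intended for measuring ligand-induced arrestin recruitment to ADORA2A in cell-based assays, either on its own or as part of receptorome-wide screens. It was produced under a programme that develops research tools for drug-targeted protein families, including non-olfactory GPCRs.
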