Addgene plasmid #66210: ADORA2A-Tango
Purpose: Expression of G protein-coupled receptors for PRESTO-Tango: parallel receptorome expression and screening via transcriptional output, with transcriptional activation following arrestin translocation
Depositing lab: Bryan Roth. Depositing organization: University of North Carolina at Chapel Hill. Publication: PRESTO-Tango as an open-source resource for interrogation of the druggable human GPCRome. Kroeze WK, Sassano MF, Huang XP, Lansu K, McCorvy JD, Giguere PM, Sciaky N, Roth BL. Nat Struct Mol Biol. 2015 May;22(5):362-9. doi: 10.1038/nsmb.3014. Epub 2015 Apr 20. PubMed 25895059.
Backbone
  Vector backbone: empty Tango
  Backbone size w/o insert (bp): 6632
  Vector type: Mammalian Expression
  Selectable markers: Neomycin (select with G418)
Growth in bacteria
  Bacterial resistance: Ampicillin, 100 μg/mL
  Growth temperature: 37°C
  Growth strain: DH5alpha
  Copy number: High Copy
Gene/Insert
  Gene/Insert name: ADORA2A
  Species: H. sapiens (human)
  Insert size (bp): 1236
  Entrez Gene: ADORA2A (a.k.a. A2aR, ADORA2, RDC8)
  Promoter: CMV
  Tag / fusion protein: FLAG (N terminal on backbone)
  Cloning method: Restriction Enzyme; 5′ cloning site NotI (not destroyed); 3′ cloning site XhoI (unknown if destroyed)
  Sequencing primers: 5′ CMV-F; 3′ Tet-R
Terms and licenses: Academic/Nonprofit Terms; Industry Terms: Not Available to Industry
Depositor comments: Please note: Most of the PRESTO-Tango vectors do not contain the XhoI cut site downstream of the tTA sequence and instead carry an XbaI site. If you need to perform an XhoI digest we recommend sequencing with a forward primer at the C-terminus of tTA to determine which of the two sites is present. Suggested primer: 5-gagctccacttagacggcgagg-3. Original backbone was pcDNA3.1(+). These plasmids were generated as part of the Illuminating the Druggable Genome (IDG) program sponsored by the NIH Common Fund. The goal of this program is to identify, gather, and distribute information and resources for proteins that currently are not well-studied yet belong to commonly drug-targeted protein families: protein kinases, non-olfactory G-protein coupled receptors (GPCRs), and ion channels. The IDG program is designed to develop fundamental research tools for understudied proteins, elucidate their function, and disseminate the IDG-related resources and data to the greater scientific community.
How to cite: ADORA2A-Tango was a gift from Bryan Roth (Addgene plasmid # 66210 ; http://n2t.net/addgene:66210 ; RRID:Addgene_66210)
